Addgene plasmid #170105: miniCGBE1-SpRY (pBM1571)
Purpose: CMV promoter expression plasmid for rAPOBEC1(R33A)-SpRY-nCas9(D10A)-P2A-EGFP
Depositing lab: Keith Joung. Depositing organization: Massachusetts General Hospital. Publication: CRISPR C-to-G base editors for inducing targeted DNA transversions in human cells. Kurt IC, Zhou R, Iyer S, Garcia SP, Miller BR, Langner LM, Grunewald J, Joung JK. Nat Biotechnol. 2020 Jul 20. pii: 10.1038/s41587-020-0609-x. doi: 10.1038/s41587-020-0609-x. PubMed 32690971.
Backbone
  Vector backbone: CMV
  Backbone manufacturer: pCMV-ABEmax-P2A-EGFP (Addgene #112101)
  Backbone size w/o insert (bp): 3399
  Total vector size (bp): 9195
  Vector type: Mammalian Expression, CRISPR
Growth in bacteria
  Bacterial resistance: Ampicillin, 100 μg/mL
  Growth temperature: 37°C
  Growth strain: DH5alpha
  Copy number: High Copy
Gene/Insert
  Gene/Insert name: rAPOBEC1(R33A)-SpRY-nCas9(D10A)-P2A-EGFP (alt name: bpNLS-rAPOBEC1(R33A)-SpRY-nCas9(D10A)-bpNLS-P2A-EGFP)
  Species: R. norvegicus (rat); S. pyogenes
  Insert size (bp): 5796
  Mutation: R33A in rAPOBEC1 and SpRY-nCas9 (D10A/A61R/L1111R/D1135L/S1136W/G1218K/E1219Q/N1317R/A1322R/R1333P/R1335Q/T1337R)
  Promoter: CMV
  Tag / fusion protein: P2A-EGFP (C terminal on insert)
  Cloning method: Gibson Cloning
  Sequencing primers: 5′ CMV-F (CGCAAATGGGCGGTAGGCGTG); 3′ BGH-rev (TAGAAGGCACAGTCGAGG)
Terms and licenses: Academic/Nonprofit Terms; Industry Terms: Not Available to Industry
How to cite: miniCGBE1-SpRY (pBM1571) was a gift from Keith Joung (Addgene plasmid # 170105 ; http://n2t.net/addgene:170105 ; RRID:Addgene_170105)
