[The description below was written by a language model from this plasmid's Addgene catalogue record and pLannotate feature annotations shown in this document.]
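Description:
miniCGBE1-SpRY (pBM1571) is a 9,195 bp mammalian expression plasmid encoding a CRISPR C-to-G base editor, built by Gibson cloning into a CMV-driven backbone derived from pCMV-ABEmax-P2A-EGFP. It is propagated in E. coli as a high-copy plasmid through a ColE1/pUC-type origin and selected with ampicillin via the β-lactamase gene. Short remnants of lac regulatory elements, an SV40 promoter fragment and a bom fragment are backbone carry-over with no stated function, and there is no mammalian selection marker in the annotation.

The payload is a single open reading frame of about 5.8 kb transcribed from the human CMV immediate-early enhancer and promoter and terminated by the bovine growth hormone polyadenylation signal; a T7 promoter lies just upstream of the coding region. The fusion consists of rat APOBEC1 cytidine deaminase carrying the R33A substitution, joined to a Streptococcus pyogenes Cas9 D10A nickase bearing the SpRY set of substitutions (A61R, L1111R, D1135L, S1136W, G1218K, E1219Q, N1317R, A1322R, R1333P, R1335Q, T1337R), a variant engineered for greatly relaxed PAM requirements. According to the record the fusion is flanked by bipartite nuclear localisation signals. The automated annotation labels the Cas9 segment as a dCas9 fragment, but the catalogue describes it as a nickase with only D10A as the inactivating change. A C-terminal P2A peptide followed by EGFP yields a separate fluorescent protein from the same transcript, marking transfected cells.

No guide RNA cassette is annotated, so the guide must be supplied separately. The construct is intended for inducing targeted C-to-G transversions in human cells at sites inaccessible to standard PAM-restricted editors.
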