Features (pLannotate 1.2.2; 17 found; start..end, strand, type, name):
    510..1370    -  CDS            AmpR: β-lactamase; bla; confers resistance to ampicillin, carbenicillin, and related antibiotics
   1371..1475    -  promoter       AmpR promoter: bla
   1546..1590    -  misc_feature   bom (fragment): basis of mobility region from pBR322
   1745..2124    +  enhancer       CMV enhancer: human cytomegalovirus immediate early enhancer
   2125..2328    +  promoter       CMV promoter: human cytomegalovirus (CMV) immediate early promoter
   2370..2388    +  promoter       T7 promoter: promoter for bacteriophage T7 RNA polymerase
   2459..3142    +  CDS            Apobec1: ABEC1_RAT - Experimental evidence at protein level: Swiss-Prot protein existence level 1. Catalytic component of the apolipoprotein B mRNA editing enzyme complex which is responsible for the postranscriptional editing of a CAA codon for Gln to a UAA codon for stop in the APOB mRNA. May also play a role in the epigenetic regulation of gene expression by participating in DNA demethylation. From Rattus norvegicus (Rat).
   3239..7340    +  CDS            dCas9 (fragment): catalytically dead mutant of the Cas9 endonuclease from the Streptococcus pyogenes Type II CRISPR/Cas system RNA-guided DNA-binding protein that lacks endonuclease activity due to the D10A mutation in the RuvC catalytic domain and the N863A mutation in the HNH catalytic domain
   7478..8194    +  CDS            EGFP: EGFP is a basic (constitutively fluorescent) green fluorescent protein published in 1996, derived from Aequorea victoria. It is reported to be a rapidly-maturing weak dimer with moderate acid sensitivity.
   8249..8473    +  polyA_signal   bGH poly(A) signal: bovine growth hormone polyadenylation signal
   8477..8498    +  promoter       SV40 promoter (fragment): SV40 enhancer and early promoter
   8503..8519    +  misc_feature   MCS (fragment): pBluescript multiple cloning site
   8568..8584    -  protein_bind   lac operator: The lac repressor binds to the lac operator to inhibit transcription in E. coli. This inhibition can be relieved by adding lactose or isopropyl-β-D-thiogalactopyranoside (IPTG). lac repressor encoded by lacI
   8592..8622    -  promoter       lac promoter: promoter for the E. coli lac operon
   8637..8658    -  protein_bind   CAP binding site: CAP binding activates transcription in the presence of cAMP. E. coli catabolite activator protein
   8671..8763    -  CDS            lacI (fragment): lac repressor; lacI; The lac repressor binds to the lac operator to inhibit transcription in E. coli. This inhibition can be relieved by adding lactose or isopropyl-β-D-thiogalactopyranoside (IPTG).
   8946..339     -  rep_origin     ori (across the origin): high-copy-number ColE1/pMB1/pBR322/pUC origin of replication
>Addgene plasmid #170105 | miniCGBE1-SpRY (pBM1571) | addgene full sequence | sequence record 332000 | Addgene NGS Result
TGTGTGCACGAACCCCCCGTTCAGCCCGACCGCTGCGCCTTATCCGGTAACTATCGTCTTGAGTCCAACC
CGGTAAGACACGACTTATCGCCACTGGCAGCAGCCACTGGTAACAGGATTAGCAGAGCGAGGTATGTAGG
CGGTGCTACAGAGTTCTTGAAGTGGTGGCCTAACTACGGCTACACTAGAAGAACAGTATTTGGTATCTGC
GCTCTGCTGAAGCCAGTTACCTTCGGAAAAAGAGTTGGTAGCTCTTGATCCGGCAAACAAACCACCGCTG
GTAGCGGTGGTTTTTTTGTTTGCAAGCAGCAGATTACGCGCAGAAAAAAAGGATCTCAAGAAGATCCTTT
GATCTTTTCTACGGGGTCTGACACTCAGTGGAACGAAAACTCACGTTAAGGGATTTTGGTCATGAGATTA
TCAAAAAGGATCTTCACCTAGATCCTTTTAAATTAAAAATGAAGTTTTAAATCAATCTAAAGTATATATG
AGTAAACTTGGTCTGACAGTTACCAATGCTTAATCAGTGAGGCACCTATCTCAGCGATCTGTCTATTTCG
TTCATCCATAGTTGCCTGACTCCCCGTCGTGTAGATAACTACGATACGGGAGGGCTTACCATCTGGCCCC
AGTGCTGCAATGATACCGCGAGACCCACGCTCACCGGCTCCAGATTTATCAGCAATAAACCAGCCAGCCG
GAAGGGCCGAGCGCAGAAGTGGTCCTGCAACTTTATCCGCCTCCATCCAGTCTATTAATTGTTGCCGGGA
AGCTAGAGTAAGTAGTTCGCCAGTTAATAGTTTGCGCAACGTTGTTGCCATTGCTACAGGCATCGTGGTG
TCACGCTCGTCGTTTGGTATGGCTTCATTCAGCTCCGGTTCCCAACGATCAAGGCGAGTTACATGATCCC
CCATGTTGTGCAAAAAAGCGGTTAGCTCCTTCGGTCCTCCGATCGTTGTCAGAAGTAAGTTGGCCGCAGT
GTTATCACTCATGGTTATGGCAGCACTGCATAATTCTCTTACTGTCATGCCATCCGTAAGATGCTTTTCT
GTGACTGGTGAGTACTCAACCAAGTCATTCTGAGAATAGTGTATGCGGCGACCGAGTTGCTCTTGCCCGG
CGTCAATACGGGATAATACCGCGCCACATAGCAGAACTTTAAAAGTGCTCATCATTGGAAAACGTTCTTC
GGGGCGAAAACTCTCAAGGATCTTACCGCTGTTGAGATCCAGTTCGATGTAACCCACTCGTGCACCCAAC
TGATCTTCAGCATCTTTTACTTTCACCAGCGTTTCTGGGTGAGCAAAAACAGGAAGGCAAAATGCCGCAA
AAAAGGGAATAAGGGCGACACGGAAATGTTGAATACTCATACTCTTCCTTTTTCAATATTATTGAAGCAT
TTATCAGGGTTATTGTCTCATGAGCGGATACATATTTGAATGTATTTAGAAAAATAAACAAATAGGGGTT
CCGCGCACATTTCCCCGAAAAGTGCCACCTGACGTCGACGGATCGGGAGATCGATCTCCCGATCCCCTAG
GGTCGACTCTCAGTACAATCTGCTCTGATGCCGCATAGTTAAGCCAGTATCTGCTCCCTGCTTGTGTGTT
GGAGGTCGCTGAGTAGTGCGCGAGCAAAATTTAAGCTACAACAAGGCAAGGCTTGACCGACAATTGCATG
AAGAATCTGCTTAGGGTTAGGCGTTTTGCGCTGCTTCGCGATGTACGGGCCAGATATACGCGTTGACATT
GATTATTGACTAGTTATTAATAGTAATCAATTACGGGGTCATTAGTTCATAGCCCATATATGGAGTTCCG
CGTTACATAACTTACGGTAAATGGCCCGCCTGGCTGACCGCCCAACGACCCCCGCCCATTGACGTCAATA
ATGACGTATGTTCCCATAGTAACGCCAATAGGGACTTTCCATTGACGTCAATGGGTGGAGTATTTACGGT
AAACTGCCCACTTGGCAGTACATCAAGTGTATCATATGCCAAGTACGCCCCCTATTGACGTCAATGACGG
TAAATGGCCCGCCTGGCATTATGCCCAGTACATGACCTTATGGGACTTTCCTACTTGGCAGTACATCTAC
GTATTAGTCATCGCTATTACCATGGTGATGCGGTTTTGGCAGTACATCAATGGGCGTGGATAGCGGTTTG
ACTCACGGGGATTTCCAAGTCTCCACCCCATTGACGTCAATGGGAGTTTGTTTTGGCACCAAAATCAACG
GGACTTTCCAAAATGTCGTAACAACTCCGCCCCATTGACGCAAATGGGCGGTAGGCGTGTACGGTGGGAG
GTCTATATAAGCAGAGCTGGTTTAGTGAACCGTCAGATCCGCTAGAGATCCGCGGCCGCTAATACGACTC
ACTATAGGGAGAGCCGCCACCATGAAACGGACAGCCGACGGAAGCGAGTTCGAGTCACCAAAGAAGAAGC
GGAAAGTCTCCTCAGAGACTGGGCCTGTCGCCGTCGATCCAACCCTGCGCCGCCGGATTGAACCTCACGA
GTTTGAAGTGTTCTTTGACCCCCGGGAGCTGGCCAAGGAGACATGCCTGCTGTACGAGATCAACTGGGGA
GGCAGGCACTCCATCTGGAGGCACACCTCTCAGAACACAAATAAGCACGTGGAGGTGAACTTCATCGAGA
AGTTTACCACAGAGCGGTACTTCTGCCCCAATACCAGATGTAGCATCACATGGTTTCTGAGCTGGTCCCC
TTGCGGAGAGTGTAGCAGGGCCATCACCGAGTTCCTGTCCAGATATCCACACGTGACACTGTTTATCTAC
ATCGCCAGGCTGTATCACCACGCAGACCCAAGGAATAGGCAGGGCCTGCGCGATCTGATCAGCTCCGGCG
TGACCATCCAGATCATGACAGAGCAGGAGTCCGGCTACTGCTGGCGGAACTTCGTGAATTATTCTCCTAG
CAACGAGGCCCACTGGCCTAGGTACCCACACCTGTGGGTGCGCCTGTACGTGCTGGAGCTGTATTGCATC
ATCCTGGGCCTGCCCCCTTGTCTGAATATCCTGCGGAGAAAGCAGCCCCAGCTGACCTTCTTTACAATCG
CCCTGCAGTCTTGTCACTATCAGAGGCTGCCACCCCACATCCTGTGGGCCACAGGCCTGAAGTCTGGAGG
ATCTAGCGGAGGATCCTCTGGCAGCGAGACACCAGGAACAAGCGAGTCAGCAACACCAGAGAGCAGTGGC
GGCAGCAGCGGCGGCAGCGACAAGAAGTACAGCATCGGCCTGGCCATCGGCACCAACTCTGTGGGCTGGG
CCGTGATCACCGACGAGTACAAGGTGCCCAGCAAGAAATTCAAGGTGCTGGGCAACACCGACCGGCACAG
CATCAAGAAGAACCTGATCGGAGCCCTGCTGTTCGACAGCGGCGAAACAGCCGAGAGAACCCGGCTGAAG
AGAACCGCCAGAAGAAGATACACCAGACGGAAGAACCGGATCTGCTATCTGCAAGAGATCTTCAGCAACG
AGATGGCCAAGGTGGACGACAGCTTCTTCCACAGACTGGAAGAGTCCTTCCTGGTGGAAGAGGATAAGAA
GCACGAGCGGCACCCCATCTTCGGCAACATCGTGGACGAGGTGGCCTACCACGAGAAGTACCCCACCATC
TACCACCTGAGAAAGAAACTGGTGGACAGCACCGACAAGGCCGACCTGCGGCTGATCTATCTGGCCCTGG
CCCACATGATCAAGTTCCGGGGCCACTTCCTGATCGAGGGCGACCTGAACCCCGACAACAGCGACGTGGA
CAAGCTGTTCATCCAGCTGGTGCAGACCTACAACCAGCTGTTCGAGGAAAACCCCATCAACGCCAGCGGC
GTGGACGCCAAGGCCATCCTGTCTGCCAGACTGAGCAAGAGCAGACGGCTGGAAAATCTGATCGCCCAGC
TGCCCGGCGAGAAGAAGAATGGCCTGTTCGGAAACCTGATTGCCCTGAGCCTGGGCCTGACCCCCAACTT
CAAGAGCAACTTCGACCTGGCCGAGGATGCCAAACTGCAGCTGAGCAAGGACACCTACGACGACGACCTG
GACAACCTGCTGGCCCAGATCGGCGACCAGTACGCCGACCTGTTTCTGGCCGCCAAGAACCTGTCCGACG
CCATCCTGCTGAGCGACATCCTGAGAGTGAACACCGAGATCACCAAGGCCCCCCTGAGCGCCTCTATGAT
CAAGAGATACGACGAGCACCACCAGGACCTGACCCTGCTGAAAGCTCTCGTGCGGCAGCAGCTGCCTGAG
AAGTACAAAGAGATTTTCTTCGACCAGAGCAAGAACGGCTACGCCGGCTACATTGACGGCGGAGCCAGCC
AGGAAGAGTTCTACAAGTTCATCAAGCCCATCCTGGAAAAGATGGACGGCACCGAGGAACTGCTCGTGAA
GCTGAACAGAGAGGACCTGCTGCGGAAGCAGCGGACCTTCGACAACGGCAGCATCCCCCACCAGATCCAC
CTGGGAGAGCTGCACGCCATTCTGCGGCGGCAGGAAGATTTTTACCCATTCCTGAAGGACAACCGGGAAA
AGATCGAGAAGATCCTGACCTTCCGCATCCCCTACTACGTGGGCCCTCTGGCCAGGGGAAACAGCAGATT
CGCCTGGATGACCAGAAAGAGCGAGGAAACCATCACCCCCTGGAACTTCGAGGAAGTGGTGGACAAGGGC
GCTTCCGCCCAGAGCTTCATCGAGCGGATGACCAACTTCGATAAGAACCTGCCCAACGAGAAGGTGCTGC
CCAAGCACAGCCTGCTGTACGAGTACTTCACCGTGTATAACGAGCTGACCAAAGTGAAATACGTGACCGA
GGGAATGAGAAAGCCCGCCTTCCTGAGCGGCGAGCAGAAAAAGGCCATCGTGGACCTGCTGTTCAAGACC
AACCGGAAAGTGACCGTGAAGCAGCTGAAAGAGGACTACTTCAAGAAAATCGAGTGCTTCGACTCCGTGG
AAATCTCCGGCGTGGAAGATCGGTTCAACGCCTCCCTGGGCACATACCACGATCTGCTGAAAATTATCAA
GGACAAGGACTTCCTGGACAATGAGGAAAACGAGGACATTCTGGAAGATATCGTGCTGACCCTGACACTG
TTTGAGGACAGAGAGATGATCGAGGAACGGCTGAAAACCTATGCCCACCTGTTCGACGACAAAGTGATGA
AGCAGCTGAAGCGGCGGAGATACACCGGCTGGGGCAGGCTGAGCCGGAAGCTGATCAACGGCATCCGGGA
CAAGCAGTCCGGCAAGACAATCCTGGATTTCCTGAAGTCCGACGGCTTCGCCAACAGAAACTTCATGCAG
CTGATCCACGACGACAGCCTGACCTTTAAAGAGGACATCCAGAAAGCCCAGGTGTCCGGCCAGGGCGATA
GCCTGCACGAGCACATTGCCAATCTGGCCGGCAGCCCCGCCATTAAGAAGGGCATCCTGCAGACAGTGAA
GGTGGTGGACGAGCTCGTGAAAGTGATGGGCCGGCACAAGCCCGAGAACATCGTGATCGAAATGGCCAGA
GAGAACCAGACCACCCAGAAGGGACAGAAGAACAGCCGCGAGAGAATGAAGCGGATCGAAGAGGGCATCA
AAGAGCTGGGCAGCCAGATCCTGAAAGAACACCCCGTGGAAAACACCCAGCTGCAGAACGAGAAGCTGTA
CCTGTACTACCTGCAGAATGGGCGGGATATGTACGTGGACCAGGAACTGGACATCAACCGGCTGTCCGAC
TACGATGTGGACCATATCGTGCCTCAGAGCTTTCTGAAGGACGACTCCATCGACAACAAGGTGCTGACCA
GAAGCGACAAGAACCGGGGCAAGAGCGACAACGTGCCCTCCGAAGAGGTCGTGAAGAAGATGAAGAACTA
CTGGCGGCAGCTGCTGAACGCCAAGCTGATTACCCAGAGAAAGTTCGACAATCTGACCAAGGCCGAGAGA
GGCGGCCTGAGCGAACTGGATAAGGCCGGCTTCATCAAGAGACAGCTGGTGGAAACCCGGCAGATCACAA
AGCACGTGGCACAGATCCTGGACTCCCGGATGAACACTAAGTACGACGAGAATGACAAGCTGATCCGGGA
AGTGAAAGTGATCACCCTGAAGTCCAAGCTGGTGTCCGATTTCCGGAAGGATTTCCAGTTTTACAAAGTG
CGCGAGATCAACAACTACCACCACGCCCACGACGCCTACCTGAACGCCGTCGTGGGAACCGCCCTGATCA
AAAAGTACCCTAAGCTGGAAAGCGAGTTCGTGTACGGCGACTACAAGGTGTACGACGTGCGGAAGATGAT
CGCCAAGAGCGAGCAGGAAATCGGCAAGGCTACCGCCAAGTACTTCTTCTACAGCAACATCATGAACTTT
TTCAAGACCGAGATTACCCTGGCCAACGGCGAGATCCGGAAGCGGCCTCTGATCGAGACAAACGGCGAAA
CCGGGGAGATCGTGTGGGATAAGGGCCGGGATTTTGCCACCGTGCGGAAAGTGCTGAGCATGCCCCAAGT
GAATATCGTGAAAAAGACCGAGGTGCAGACAGGCGGCTTCAGCAAAGAGTCTATCAGACCCAAGAGGAAC
AGCGATAAGCTGATCGCCAGAAAGAAGGACTGGGACCCTAAGAAGTACGGCGGCTTCCTGTGGCCCACCG
TGGCCTATTCTGTGCTGGTGGTGGCCAAAGTGGAAAAGGGCAAGTCCAAGAAACTGAAGAGTGTGAAAGA
GCTGCTGGGGATCACCATCATGGAAAGAAGCAGCTTCGAGAAGAATCCCATCGACTTTCTGGAAGCCAAG
GGCTACAAAGAAGTGAAAAAGGACCTGATCATCAAGCTGCCTAAGTACTCCCTGTTCGAGCTGGAAAACG
GCCGGAAGAGAATGCTGGCCTCTGCCAAGCAGCTGCAGAAGGGAAACGAACTGGCCCTGCCCTCCAAATA
TGTGAACTTCCTGTACCTGGCCAGCCACTATGAGAAGCTGAAGGGCTCCCCCGAGGATAATGAGCAGAAA
CAGCTGTTTGTGGAACAGCACAAGCACTACCTGGACGAGATCATCGAGCAGATCAGCGAGTTCTCCAAGA
GAGTGATCCTGGCCGACGCTAATCTGGACAAAGTGCTGTCCGCCTACAACAAGCACCGGGATAAGCCCAT
CAGAGAGCAGGCCGAGAATATCATCCACCTGTTTACCCTGACCAGACTGGGAGCCCCTAGAGCCTTCAAG
TACTTTGACACCACCATCGACCCCAAGCAGTACAGAAGCACCAAAGAGGTGCTGGACGCCACCCTGATCC
ACCAGAGCATCACCGGCCTGTACGAGACACGGATCGACCTGTCTCAGCTGGGAGGTGACTCTGGCGGCTC
AAAAAGAACCGCCGACGGCAGCGAATTCGAGCCCAAGAAGAAGAGGAAAGTCGGAGGCGGTGGAAGCGGC
GCAACAAACTTCTCTCTGCTGAAACAAGCCGGAGATGTCGAAGAGAATCCTGGACCGATGGTGAGCAAGG
GCGAGGAGCTGTTCACCGGGGTGGTGCCCATCCTGGTCGAGCTGGACGGCGACGTAAACGGCCACAAGTT
CAGCGTGTCCGGCGAGGGCGAGGGCGATGCCACCTACGGCAAGCTGACCCTGAAGTTCATCTGCACCACC
GGCAAGCTGCCCGTGCCCTGGCCCACCCTCGTGACCACCCTGACCTACGGCGTGCAGTGCTTCAGCCGCT
ACCCCGACCACATGAAGCAGCACGACTTCTTCAAGTCCGCCATGCCCGAAGGCTACGTCCAGGAGCGCAC
CATCTTCTTCAAGGACGACGGCAACTACAAGACCCGCGCCGAGGTGAAGTTCGAGGGCGACACCCTGGTG
AACCGCATCGAGCTGAAGGGCATCGACTTCAAGGAGGACGGCAACATCCTGGGGCACAAGCTGGAGTACA
ACTACAACAGCCACAACGTCTATATCATGGCCGACAAGCAGAAGAACGGCATCAAGGTGAACTTCAAGAT
CCGCCACAACATCGAGGACGGCAGCGTGCAGCTCGCCGACCACTACCAGCAGAACACCCCCATCGGCGAC
GGCCCCGTGCTGCTGCCCGACAACCACTACCTGAGCACCCAGTCCGCCCTGAGCAAAGACCCCAACGAGA
AGCGCGATCACATGGTCCTGCTGGAGTTCGTGACCGCCGCCGGGATCACTCTCGGCATGGACGAGCTGTA
CAAGTGACCGGTCATCATCACCATCACCATTGAGTTTAAACCCGCTGATCAGCCTCGACTGTGCCTTCTA
GTTGCCAGCCATCTGTTGTTTGCCCCTCCCCCGTGCCTTCCTTGACCCTGGAAGGTGCCACTCCCACTGT
CCTTTCCTAATAAAATGAGGAAATTGCATCGCATTGTCTGAGTAGGTGTCATTCTATTCTGGGGGGTGGG
GTGGGGCAGGACAGCAAGGGGGAGGATTGGGAAGACAATAGCAGGCATGCTGGGGATGCGGTGGGCTCTA
TGGCTTCTGAGGCGGAAAGAACCAGCTGGGGCTCGATACCGTCGACCTCTAGCTAGAGCTTGGCGTAATC
ATGGTCATAGCTGTTTCCTGTGTGAAATTGTTATCCGCTCACAATTCCACACAACATACGAGCCGGAAGC
ATAAAGTGTAAAGCCTAGGGTGCCTAATGAGTGAGCTAACTCACATTAATTGCGTTGCGCTCACTGCCCG
CTTTCCAGTCGGGAAACCTGTCGTGCCAGCTGCATTAATGAATCGGCCAACGCGCGGGGAGAGGCGGTTT
GCGTATTGGGCGCTCTTCCGCTTCCTCGCTCACTGACTCGCTGCGCTCGGTCGTTCGGCTGCGGCGAGCG
GTATCAGCTCACTCAAAGGCGGTAATACGGTTATCCACAGAATCAGGGGATAACGCAGGAAAGAACATGT
GAGCAAAAGGCCAGCAAAAGGCCAGGAACCGTAAAAAGGCCGCGTTGCTGGCGTTTTTCCATAGGCTCCG
CCCCCCTGACGAGCATCACAAAAATCGACGCTCAAGTCAGAGGTGGCGAAACCCGACAGGACTATAAAGA
TACCAGGCGTTTCCCCCTGGAAGCTCCCTCGTGCGCTCTCCTGTTCCGACCCTGCCGCTTACCGGATACC
TGTCCGCCTTTCTCCCTTCGGGAAGCGTGGCGCTTTCTCATAGCTCACGCTGTAGGTATCTCAGTTCGGT
GTAGGTCGTTCGCTCCAAGCTGGGC
